>Addgene plasmid #77300 | CMPK1 gRNA (BRDN0001147596) | addgene full sequence | sequence record 187492 | Addgene Assembled Sequence
CCCGGGTGCAAAGATGGATAAAGTTTTAAACAGAGAGGAATCTTTGCAGCTAATGGACCTTCTAGGTCTT
GAAAGGAGTGGGAATTGGCTCCGGTGCCCGTCAGTGGGCAGAGCGCACATCGCCCACAGTCCCCGAGAAG
TTGGGGGGAGGGGTCGGCAATTGATCCGGTGCCTAGAGAAGGTGGCGCGGGGTAAACTGGGAAAGTGATG
TCGTGTACTGGCTCCGCCTTTTTCCCGAGGGTGGGGGAGAACCGTATATAAGTGCAGTAGTCGCCGTGAA
CGTTCTTTTTCGCAACGGGTTTGCCGCCAGAACACAGGTAAGTGCCGTGTGTGGTTCCCGCGGGCCTGGC
CTCTTTACGGGTTATGGCCCTTGCGTGCCTTGAATTACTTCCACCTGGCTGCAGTACGTGATTCTTGATC
CCGAGCTTCGGGTTGGAAGTGGGTGGGAGAGTTCGAGGCCTTGCGCTTAAGGAGCCCCTTCGCCTCGTGC
TTGAGTTGAGGCCTGGCCTGGGCGCTGGGGCCGCCGCGTGCGAATCTGGTGGCACCTTCGCGCCTGTCTC
GCTGCTTTCGATAAGTCTCTAGCCATTTAAAATTTTTGATGACCTGCTGCGACGCTTTTTTTCTGGCAAG
ATAGTCTTGTAAATGCGGGCCAAGATCTGCACACTGGTATTTCGGTTTTTGGGGCCGCGGGCGGCGACGG
GGCCCGTGCGTCCCAGCGCACATGTTCGGCGAGGCGGGGCCTGCGAGCGCGGCCACCGAGAATCGGACGG
GGGTAGTCTCAAGCTGGCCGGCCTGCTCTGGTGCCTGGCCTCGCGCCGCCGTGTATCGCCCCGCCCTGGG
CGGCAAGGCTGGCCCGGTCGGCACCAGTTGCGTGAGCGGAAAGATGGCCGCTTCCCGGCCCTGCTGCAGG
GAGCTCAAAATGGAGGACGCGGCGCTCGGGAGAGCGGGCGGGTGAGTCACCCACACAAAGGAAAAGGGCC
TTTCCGTCCTCAGCCGTCGCTTCATGTGACTCCACGGAGTACCGGGCGCCGTCCAGGCACCTCGATTAGT
TCTCGAGCTTTTGGAGTACGTCGTCTTTAGGTTGGGGGGAGGGGTTTTATGCGATGGAGTTTCCCCACAC
TGAGTGGGTGGAGACTGAAGTTAGGCCAGCTTGGCACTTGATGTAATTCTCCTTGGAATTTGCCCTTTTT
GAGTTTGGATCTTGGTTCATTCTCAAGCCTCAGACAGTGGTTCAAAGTTTTTTTCTTCCATTTCAGGTGT
CGTGACGTACGGCCACCATGACCGAGTACAAGCCCACGGTGCGCCTCGCCACCCGCGACGACGTCCCCAG
GGCCGTACGCACCCTCGCCGCCGCGTTCGCCGACTACCCCGCCACGCGCCACACCGTCGATCCGGACCGC
CACATCGAGCGGGTCACCGAGCTGCAAGAACTCTTCCTCACGCGCGTCGGGCTCGACATCGGCAAGGTGT
GGGTCGCGGACGACGGCGCCGCCGTGGCGGTCTGGACCACGCCGGAGAGCGTCGAAGCGGGGGCGGTGTT
CGCCGAGATCGGCCCGCGCATGGCCGAGTTGAGCGGTTCCCGGCTGGCCGCGCAGCAACAGATGGAAGGC
CTCCTGGCGCCGCACCGGCCCAAGGAGCCCGCGTGGTTCCTGGCCACCGTCGGAGTCTCGCCCGACCACC
AGGGCAAGGGTCTGGGCAGCGCCGTCGTGCTCCCCGGAGTGGAGGCGGCCGAGCGCGCCGGGGTGCCCGC
CTTCCTGGAGACCTCCGCGCCCCGCAACCTCCCCTTCTACGAGCGGCTCGGCTTCACCGTCACCGCCGAC
GTCGAGGTGCCCGAAGGACCGCGCACCTGGTGCATGACCCGCAAGCCCGGTGCCTGAACGCGTTAAGTCG
ACAATCAACCTCTGGATTACAAAATTTGTGAAAGATTGACTGGTATTCTTAACTATGTTGCTCCTTTTAC
GCTATGTGGATACGCTGCTTTAATGCCTTTGTATCATGCTATTGCTTCCCGTATGGCTTTCATTTTCTCC
TCCTTGTATAAATCCTGGTTGCTGTCTCTTTATGAGGAGTTGTGGCCCGTTGTCAGGCAACGTGGCGTGG
TGTGCACTGTGTTTGCTGACGCAACCCCCACTGGTTGGGGCATTGCCACCACCTGTCAGCTCCTTTCCGG
GACTTTCGCTTTCCCCCTCCCTATTGCCACGGCGGAACTCATCGCCGCCTGCCTTGCCCGCTGCTGGACA
GGGGCTCGGCTGTTGGGCACTGACAATTCCGTGGTGTTGTCGGGGAAATCATCGTCCTTTCCTTGGCTGC
TCGCCTGTGTTGCCACCTGGATTCTGCGCGGGACGTCCTTCTGCTACGTCCCTTCGGCCCTCAATCCAGC
GGACCTTCCTTCCCGCGGCCTGCTGCCGGCTCTGCGGCCTCTTCCGCGTCTTCGCCTTCGCCCTCAGACG
AGTCGGATCTCCCTTTGGGCCGCCTCCCCGCGTCGACTTTAAGACCAATGACTTACAAGGCAGCTGTAGA
TCTTAGCCACTTTTTAAAAGAAAAGGGGGGACTGGAAGGGCTAATTCACTCCCAACGAAGACAAGATCTG
CTTTTTGCTTGTACTGGGTCTCTCTGGTTAGACCAGATCTGAGCCTGGGAGCTCTCTGGCTAACTAGGGA
ACCCACTGCTTAAGCCTCAATAAAGCTTGCCTTGAGTGCTTCAAGTAGTGTGTGCCCGTCTGTTGTGTGA
CTCTGGTAACTAGAGATCCCTCAGACCCTTTTAGTCAGTGTGGAAAATCTCTAGCAGTACGTATAGTAGT
TCATGTCATCTTATTATTCAGTATTTATAACTTGCAAAGAAATGAATATCAGAGAGTGAGAGGAACTTGT
TTATTGCAGCTTATAATGGTTACAAATAAAGCAATAGCATCACAAATTTCACAAATAAAGCATTTTTTTC
ACTGCATTCTAGTTGTGGTTTGTCCAAACTCATCAATGTATCTTATCATGTCTGGCTCTAGCTATCCCGC
CCCTAACTCCGCCCATCCCGCCCCTAACTCCGCCCAGTTCCGCCCATTCTCCGCCCCATGGCTGACTAAT
TTTTTTTATTTATGCAGAGGCCGAGGCCGCCTCGGCCTCTGAGCTATTCCAGAAGTAGTGAGGAGGCTTT
TTTGGAGGCCTAGGGACGTACCCAATTCGCCCTATAGTGAGTCGTATTACGCGCGCTCACTGGCCGTCGT
TTTACAACGTCGTGACTGGGAAAACCCTGGCGTTACCCAACTTAATCGCCTTGCAGCACATCCCCCTTTC
GCCAGCTGGCGTAATAGCGAAGAGGCCCGCACCGATCGCCCTTCCCAACAGTTGCGCAGCCTGAATGGCG
AATGGG
[124 nt withheld, positions 3367-3490]
C
[91 nt withheld, positions 3492-3582]
A
[49 nt withheld, positions 3584-3632]
CCTTTGACGTTGGAGTCCACGTTCTTT
[37 nt withheld, positions 3660-3696]
ACCCTATCTCGGTCTATTCTTTTGATTTATAAGGGATTTTGCCGATTTCGGCCTATTGGTTAAAAAATGA
GCTGATTTAACAAAAATTTAACGCGAATTTTAACAAAATATTAACGCTTACAATTTAGGTGGCACTTTTC
GGGGAAATGTGCGCGGAACCCCTATTTGTTTATTTTTCTAAATACATTCAAATATGTATCCGCTCATGAG
ACAATAACCCTGATAAATGCTTCAATAATATTGAAAAAGGAAGAGTATGAGTATTCAACATTTCCGTGTC
GCCCTTATTCCCTTTTTTGCGGCATTTTGCCTTCCTGTTTTTGCTCACCCAGAAACGCTGGTGAAAGTAA
AAGATGCTGAAGATCAGTTGGGTGCACGAGTGGGTTACATCGAACTGGATCTCAACAGCGGTAAGATCCT
TGAGAGTTTTCGCCCCGAAGAACGTTTTCCAATGATGAGCACTTTTAAAGTTCTGCTATGTGGCGCGGTA
TTATCCCGTATTGACGCCGGGCAAGAGCAACTCGGTCGCCGCATACACTATTCTCAGAATGACTTGGTTG
AGTACTCACCAGTCACAGAAAAGCATCTTACGGATGGCATGACAGTAAGAGAATTATGCAGTGCTGCCAT
AACCATGAGTGATAACACTGCGGCCAACTTACTTCTGACAACGATCGGAGGACCGAAGGAGCTAACCGCT
TTTTTGCACAACATGGGGGATCATGTAACTCGCCTTGATCGTTGGGAACCGGAGCTGAATGAAGCCATAC
CAAACGACGAGCGTGACACCACGATGCCTGTAGCAATGGCAACAACGTTGCGCAAACTATTAACTGGCGA
ACTACTTACTCTAGCTTCCCGGCAACAATTAATAGACTGGATGGAGGCGGATAAAGTTGCAGGACCACTT
CTGCGCTCGGCCCTTCCGGCTGGCTGGTTTATTGCTGATAAATCTGGAGCCGGTGAGCGTGGGTCTCGCG
GTATCATTGCAGCACTGGGGCCAGATGGTAAGCCCTCCCGTATCGTAGTTATCTACACGACGGGGAGTCA
GGCAACTATGGATGAACGAAATAGACAGATCGCTGAGATAGGTGCCTCACTGATTAAGCATTGGTAACTG
TCAGACCAAGTTTACTCATATATACTTTAGATTGATTTAAAACTTCATTTTTAATTTAAAAGGATCTAGG
TGAAGATCCTTTTTGATAATCTCATGACCAAAATCCCTTAACGTGAGTTTTCGTTCCACTGAGCGTCAGA
CCCCGTAGAAAAGATCAAAGGATCTTCTTGAGATCCTTTTTTTCTGCGCGTAATCTGCTGCTTGCAAACA
AAAAAACCACCGCTACCAGCGGTGGTTTGTTTGCCGGATCAAGAGCTACCAACTCTTTTTCCGAAGGTAA
CTGGCTTCAGCAGAGCGCAGATACCAAATACTGTTCTTCTAGTGTAGCCGTAGTTAGGCCACCACTTCAA
GAACTCTGTAGCACCGCCTACATACCTCGCTCTGCTAATCCTGTTACCAGTGGCTGCTGCCAGTGGCGAT
AAGTCGTGTCTTACCGGGTTGGACTCAAGACGATAGTTACCGGATAAGGCGCAGCGGTCGGGCTGAACGG
GGGGTTCGTGCACACAGCCCAGCTTGGAGCGAACGACCTACACCGAACTGAGATACCTACAGCGTGAGCT
ATGAGAAAGCGCCACGCTTCCCGAAGGGAGAAAGGCGGACAGGTATCCGGTAAGCGGCAGGGTCGGAACA
GGAGAGCGCACGAGGGAGCTTCCAGGGGGAAACGCCTGGTATCTTTATAGTCCTGTCGGGTTTCGCCACC
TCTGACTTGAGCGTCGATTTTTGTGATGCTCGTCAGGGGGGCGGAGCCTATGGAAAAACGCCAGCAACGC
GGCCTTTTTACGGTTCCTGGCCTTTTGCTGGCCTTTTGCTCACATGTTCTTTCCTGCGTTATCCCCTGAT
TCTGTGGATAACCGTATTACCGCCTTTGAGTGAGCTGATACCGCTCGCCGCAGCCGAACGACCGAGCGCA
GCGAGTCAGTGAGCGAGGAAGCGGAAGAGCGCCCAATACGCAAACCGCCTCTCCCCGCGCGTTGGCCGAT
TCATTAATGCAGCTGGCACGACAGGTTTCCCGACTGGAAAGCGGGCAGTGAGCGCAACGCAATTAATGTG
AGTTAGCTCACTCATTAGGCACCCCAGGCTTTACACTTTATGCTTCCGGCTCGTATGTTGTGTGGAATTG
TGAGCGGATAACAATTTCACACAGGAAACAGCTATGACCATGATTACGCCAAGCGCGCAATTAACCCTCA
CTAAAGGGAACAAAAGCTGGAGCTGCAAGCTTAATGTAGTCTTATGCAATACTCTTGTAGTCTTGCAACA
TGGTAACGATGAGTTAGCAACATGCCTTACAAGGAGAGAAAAAGCACCGTGCATGCCGATTGGTGGAAGT
AAGGTGGTACGATCGTGCCTTATTAGGAAGGCAACAGACGGGTCTGACATGGATTGGACGAACCACTGAA
TTGCCGCATTGCAGAGATATTGTATTTAAGTGCCTAGCTCGATACATAAACGGGTCTCTCTGGTTAGACC
AGATCTGAGCCTGGGAGCTCTCTGGCTAACTAGGGAACCCACTGCTTAAGCCTCAATAAAGCTTGCCTTG
AGTGCTTCAAGTAGTGTGTGCCCGTCTGTTGTGTGACTCTGGTAACTAGAGATCCCTCAGACCCTTTTAG
TCAGTGTGGAAAATCTCTAGCAGTGGCGCCCGAACAGGGACTTGAAAGCGAAAGGGAAACCAGAGGAGCT
CTCTCGACGCAGGACTCGGCTTGCTGAAGCGCGCACGGCAAGAGGCGAGGGGCGGCGACTGGTGAGTACG
CCAAAAATTTTGACTAGCGGAGGCTAGAAGGAGAGAGATGGGTGCGAGAGCGTCAGTATTAAGCGGGGGA
GAATTAGATCGCGATGGGAAAAAATTCGGTTAAGGCCAGGGGGAAAGAAAAAATATAAATTAAAACATAT
AGTATGGGCAAGCAGGGAGCTAGAACGATTCGCAGTTAATCCTGGCCTGTTAGAAACATCAGAAGGCTGT
AGACAAATACTGGGACAGCTACAACCATCCCTTCAGACAGGATCAGAAGAACTTAGATCATTATATAATA
CAGTAGCAACCCTCTATTGTGTGCATCAAAGGATAGAGATAAAAGACACCAAGGAAGCTTTAGACAAGAT
AGAGGAAGAGCAAAACAAAAGTAAGACCACCGCACAGCAAGCGGCCGCTGATCTTCAGACCTGGAGGAGG
AGATATGAGGGACAATTGGAGAAGTGAATTATATAAATATAAAGTAGTAAAAATTGAACCATTAGGAGTA
GCACCCACCAAGGCAAAGAGAAGAGTGGTGCAGAGAGAAAAAAGAGCAGTGGGAATAGGAGCTTTGTTCC
TTGGGTTCTTGGGAGCAGCAGGAAGCACTATGGGCGCAGCGTCAATGACGCTGACGGTACAGGCCAGACA
ATTATTGTCTGGTATAGTGCAGCAGCAGAACAATTTGCTGAGGGCTATTGAGGCGCAACAGCATCTGTTG
CAACTCACAGTCTGGGGCATCAAGCAGCTCCAGGCAAGAATCCTGGCTGTGGAAAGATACCTAAAGGATC
AACAGCTCCTGGGGATTTGGGGTTGCTCTGGAAAACTCATTTGCACCACTGCTGTGCCTTGGAATGCTAG
TTGGAGTAATAAATCTCTGGAACAGATTTGGAATCACACGACCTGGATGGAGTGGGACAGAGAAATTAAC
AATTACACAAGCTTAATACACTCCTTAATTGAAGAATCGCAAAACCAGCAAGAAAAGAATGAACAAGAAT
TATTGGAATTAGATAAATGGGCAAGTTTGTGGAATTGGTTTAACATAACAAATTGGCTGTGGTATATAAA
ATTATTCATAATGATAGTAGGAGGCTTGGTAGGTTTAAGAATAGTTTTTGCTGTACTTTCTATAGTGAAT
AGAGTTAGGCAGGGATATTCACCATTATCGTTTCAGACCCACCTCCCAACCCCGAGGGGACCCAGAGAGG
GCCTATTTCCCATGATTCCTTCATATTTGCATATACGATACAAGGCTGTTAGAGAGATAATTAGAATTAA
TTTGACTGTAAACACAAAGATATTAGTACAAAATACGTGACGTAGAAAGTAATAATTTCTTGGGTAGTTT
GCAGTTTTAAAATTATGTTTTAAAATGGACTATCATATGCTTACCGTAACTTGAAAGTATTTCGATTTCT
TGGCTTTATATATCTTGTGGAAAGGACGAAACACCGTCAAGGATGGAACAAGACCAGTTTTAGAGCTAGA
AATAGCAAGTTAAAATAAGGCTAGTCCGTTATCAACTTGAAAAAGTGGCACCGAGTCGGTGCTTTTTTAA
GCTTGGCGTAACTAGATCTTGAGACAAATGGCAGTATTCATCCACAATTTTAAAAGAAAAGGGGGGATTG
GGGGGTACAGTGCAGGGGAAAGAATAGTAGACATAATAGCAACAGACATACAAACTAAAGAATTACAAAA
ACAAATTACAAAAATTCAAAATTTTCGGGTTTATTACAGGGACAGCAGAGATCCACTTTGGCGCCGGCTC
GAGGGGG
Features (pLannotate 1.2.2; 29 found; start..end, strand, type, name):
     14..80      +  CDS            small t antigen (fragment): SV40 (simian virus 40) small t antigen
    106..317     +  promoter       EF-1α core promoter: core promoter for human elongation factor EF-1α
    318..1256    +  intron         EF-1α intron A: intron upstream of the start codon of human EF-1α
   1278..1877    +  CDS            PuroR (fragment): puromycin N-acetyltransferase; pac from Streptomyces; confers resistance to puromycin
   1893..2481    +  misc_feature   WPRE: woodchuck hepatitis virus posttranscriptional regulatory element
   2532..2551    +  misc_feature   cPPT/CTS (fragment): central polypurine tract and central termination sequence of HIV-1
   2553..2786    +  LTR            3' LTR (ΔU3): self-inactivating 3' long terminal repeat (LTR) from HIV-1
   2864..2985    +  polyA_signal   SV40 poly(A) signal: SV40 polyadenylation signal
   3025..3160    +  rep_origin     SV40 ori: SV40 origin of replication
   3181..3199    -  promoter       T7 promoter: promoter for bacteriophage T7 RNA polymerase
   3207..3362    +  CDS            lacZα (fragment): LacZα fragment of β-galactosidase; lacZ fragment
   3367..3795    +  rep_origin     f1 ori (sequence partly withheld): f1 bacteriophage origin of replication; arrow indicates direction of (+) strand synthesis
   3848..3952    +  promoter       AmpR promoter: bla
   3953..4813    +  CDS            AmpR: β-lactamase; bla; confers resistance to ampicillin, carbenicillin, and related antibiotics
   4984..5572    +  rep_origin     ori: high-copy-number ColE1/pMB1/pBR322/pUC origin of replication
   5755..5847    +  CDS            lacI (fragment): lac repressor; lacI; The lac repressor binds to the lac operator to inhibit transcription in E. coli. This inhibition can be relieved by adding lactose or isopropyl-β-D-thiogalactopyranoside (IPTG).
   5860..5881    +  protein_bind   CAP binding site: CAP binding activates transcription in the presence of cAMP. E. coli catabolite activator protein
   5896..5926    +  promoter       lac promoter: promoter for the E. coli lac operon
   5934..5950    +  protein_bind   lac operator: The lac repressor binds to the lac operator to inhibit transcription in E. coli. This inhibition can be relieved by adding lactose or isopropyl-β-D-thiogalactopyranoside (IPTG). lac repressor encoded by lacI
   5995..6013    +  promoter       T3 promoter: promoter for bacteriophage T3 RNA polymerase
   6041..6267    +  promoter       RSV promoter: Rous sarcoma virus enhancer/promoter
   6268..6448    +  LTR            5' LTR (truncated): truncated 5' long terminal repeat (LTR) from HIV-1
   6495..6620    +  misc_feature   HIV-1 Ψ: packaging signal of human immunodeficiency virus type 1
   6604..6967    +  CDS            HIV-1 gag (fragment): gag protein from human immunodeficiency virus 1; gag
   7113..7346    +  misc_feature   RRE: The Rev response element (RRE) of HIV-1 allows for Rev-dependent mRNA export from the nucleus to the cytoplasm.
   7723..7749    +  CDS            Rev (fragment): human immunodeficiency virus 1 (HIV-1) Rev protein; rev; enhances nuclear export of unspliced and incompletely spliced viral mRNAs
   7753..7993    +  promoter       U6 promoter: RNA polymerase III promoter for human U6 snRNA
   8023..8098    +  misc_RNA       gRNA scaffold: guide RNA scaffold for the Streptococcus pyogenes CRISPR/Cas9 system
   8154..8271    +  misc_feature   cPPT/CTS: central polypurine tract and central termination sequence of HIV-1
