[The description below was written by a language model from this plasmid's Addgene catalogue record and pLannotate feature annotations shown in this document.]
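Description:
CMPK1 gRNA (BRDN0001147596) is a third-generation lentiviral guide RNA plasmid built on the lentiGuide-Puro backbone and designed to target human CMPK1, the gene for UMP-CMP kinase. It is propagated in E. coli as a high-copy plasmid through a ColE1/pUC-type origin with ampicillin selection from the β-lactamase gene. The backbone also carries an f1 origin, an SV40 origin and residual lac and T7/T3 promoter elements left over from the cloning vector.

The lentiviral transfer cassette begins with an RSV promoter fused to a truncated HIV-1 5' LTR, which makes genomic RNA production Tat-independent. This is followed by the Ψ packaging signal with a partial gag fragment, the Rev response element for Rev-dependent nuclear export, and a central polypurine tract. The cassette ends in a ΔU3 self-inactivating 3' LTR with an SV40 polyadenylation signal downstream. Within this frame, a human U6 RNA polymerase III promoter drives the CMPK1-specific spacer joined to the Streptococcus pyogenes Cas9 guide scaffold. A separate EF-1α core promoter with its intron A expresses puromycin N-acetyltransferase for selecting transduced mammalian cells, and a WPRE downstream enhances transcript expression.

The plasmid does not encode Cas9, so it is meant to be used with a separate Cas9 vector such as lentiCas9-Blast or in cells that already express the nuclease. The guide was designed against two CMPK1 reference transcripts and belongs to a human kinome gRNA collection associated with work on optimised sgRNA design. It is suited to CRISPR knockout of CMPK1 after lentiviral delivery.
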