Addgene plasmid #77300: CMPK1 gRNA (BRDN0001147596)
Purpose: 3rd generation lentiviral gRNA plasmid targeting human CMPK1
Depositing lab: John Doench & David Root. Depositing organization: Broad Institute. Publication: Optimized sgRNA design to maximize activity and minimize off-target effects of CRISPR-Cas9. Doench JG, Fusi N, Sullender M, Hegde M, Vaimberg EW, Donovan KF, Smith I, Tothova Z, Wilen C, Orchard R, Virgin HW, Listgarten J, Root DE. Nat Biotechnol. 2016 Jan 18. doi: 10.1038/nbt.3437. PubMed 26780180.
Backbone
  Vector backbone: lentiGuide-Puro
  Backbone manufacturer: Zhang Lab (Addgene plasmid # 52963)
  Vector type: Mammalian Expression, Lentiviral, CRISPR
  Selectable markers: Puromycin
Growth in bacteria
  Bacterial resistance: Ampicillin, 100 μg/mL
  Growth temperature: 37°C
  Growth strain: DH5alpha
  Copy number: High Copy
Gene/Insert
  Gene/Insert name: CMPK1 (alt names: CMPK1; NM_001136140.1)
  gRNA/shRNA sequence: TCAAGGATGGAACAAGACCA
  Species: H. sapiens (human)
  Entrez Gene: CMPK1 (a.k.a. CK, CMK, CMPK, UMK, UMP-CMPK, UMPK)
  Promoter: hU6
  Cloning method: Unknown
  Sequencing primers: 5′ U6-F; 3′ pS2-R
Terms and licenses: Academic/Nonprofit Terms; Industry Terms: Not Available to Industry
Depositor comments: The gRNA was designed to target the following Genbank reference sequence(s): NM_001136140.1,NM_016308.2. Note that this plasmid does NOT contain Cas9. It should be used in conjunction with lentiCas9-Blast (Addgene #52962) or otherwise with cell lines already expressing Cas9. Browse the full kinome gRNA library at http://www.addgene.org/pooled-library/broadgpp-human-kinome/ or visit http://www.broadinstitute.org/rnai/public/ for detailed protocols and information.
How to cite: CMPK1 gRNA (BRDN0001147596) was a gift from John Doench & David Root (Addgene plasmid # 77300 ; http://n2t.net/addgene:77300 ; RRID:Addgene_77300)
