>Addgene plasmid #77300 | CMPK1 gRNA (BRDN0001147596) | depositor partial sequence | sequence record 144760 | Target Sequence
TCAAGGATGGAACAAGACCA
