>Addgene plasmid #77300 | CMPK1 gRNA (BRDN0001147596) | addgene partial sequence | sequence record 187491 | hU6-F
GTAGAAAGTAATAATTTCTTGGGTAGTTTGCAGTTTTAAAATTATGTTTTAAAATGGACTATCATATGCT
TACCGTAACTTGAAAGTATTTCGATTTCTTGGCTTTATATATCTTGTGGAAAGGACGAAACACCGTCAAG
GATGGAACAAGACCAGTTTTAGAGCTAGAAATAGCAAGTTAAAATAAGGCTAGTCCGTTATCAACTTGAA
AAAGTGGCACCGAGTCGGTGCTTTTTTAAGCTTGGCGTAACTAGATCTTGAGACAAATGGCAGTATTCAT
CCACAATTTTAAAAGAAAAGGGGGGATTGGGGGGTACAGTGCAGGGGAAAGAATAGTAGACATAATAGCA
ACAGACATACAAACTAAAGAATTACAAAAACAAATTACAAAAATTCAAAATTTTCGGGTTTATTACAGGG
ACAGCAGAGATCCACTTTGGCGCCGGCTCGAGGGGGCCCGGGTGCAAAGATGGATAAAGTTTTAAACAGA
GAGGAATCTTTGCAGCTAATGGACCTTCTAGGTCTTGAAAGGAGTGGGAATTGGCTCCGGTGCCCGTCAG
TGGGCAGAGC
